>Addgene plasmid #227511 | pEPDG1CB0027 | addgene full sequence | sequence record 455456 | Addgene NGS Result
TAGGTCTCTAATGTGGAAATTGAAAATTGGTGAGAAAAATGGAAAGCTGGAAATTGGTGACGGAAATGGC
GATGAATATTTGTATAGTACCAACAATTTTGTGGGCAGACAAATATGGGAGTTCGATCCAAGTGCAGGCA
CGCAGGAAGAACGTGACCAAATCGAAAGGATTCGAGAGCAGTTCTTGAACAATAAGAAGAAACTCGACAT
CCATTGTTGTGGTGACTTGCTCATGCGAAACCAGCTTATCAAGGAAAGCCGGATTGATCTTACTAGTGAA
CCTTTAATGAAACTCAAAGATGAAGAGGACGTTAACTATGAAGCCGTGACGACGGCGGTTAAAAAAGCGG
TACGCTTGAACCGTGCAATTCAGGCTTGGGACGGTCATTGGCCGGCTGAAAATGCGGGTCCCCTTTTTTT
CACCCCTCCTCTGATAATTGCCTTGTACATAAGTGGTACAATGGATACAATTTTATCAAAAGAACACCAG
AAGGAGATGATTCGCTACATGTACATCCATCAAAATGAAGATGGAGGATGGGGATTCTATATATCGGGCA
AAAGCACGATGATTGGAAGTGCTTTGAACTATGTGGCTCTAAGACTTCTTGGAGAAGCTTCAACCGATGA
TGACATTAATGGTGACGGTGCACTTGCTAGAGCCCAAAAATGGATCTTTGATCACGGTGGTGCTACATCC
ATCCCTTCATGGGGCAAGGTTTATCTGGCTGTGCTTGGGGTATATGAATGGGAAGGCTGCAATCCTCTGC
CTCCAGAATTTTGGCTATTTCCTTCCTTTTTGCCTTATCATCCAGCAAAAATGTGGTGTTACTGTAGAAC
GACATACATGCCGATGTCACACTTGTATGGTAAAAGCTACCATGGCCCTATTACTGATCTTGTTCTGTCT
TTGAGAAAAGAGATTCACACTCTTCCTTACCACCACATTAACTGGAACAAACAACGACATAACTGTTGCA
AGGTGGATCTATACTACCCTCATTCTTCCATACAAGATCTGTTATGGGATAGTCTGCATTATTTTTGTGA
ACCGCTTTTCAGAAAATGGCCCTTTAACAAGCTAAGAGAGAAGGGTCTTAAAAGAGTCATTGACCTAATG
CGTTATGGATCCGAGGAAGGACGTTACATAGGCATGGGTTGTGTTGACAAGGCTTTACAAATGATGTGTT
TTTATGCGGAGGATCCAAATGGGATTGACTTCAAACGCCACCTGGCTAGAGTCCCCGATTACTTGTGGGT
TGCAGAAGATGGTATGAAGATGCAAAGTTTCGGAAGTCAGTTATGGGATTGCACTCTTGTAACTCAAGCA
ATTATGGCCAGTAATATGGTCGATGAGTATGGAGATTCACTCAAAAAAGCCCACTTTTACTTAAAACAGT
CACAGATTAAAGAGAACCCTAAAGGCGATTTCACAAAAATGTGTCGTTTATTCACGAAAGGGGCATGGAC
TTTCTCTGATCAAGATCATGGATGGGTCGTATCAGATTGCACTGCAGAAGCTTTGAAATGTTTATTGGCA
TTGTCACAAATGCCACAAGATATTGCTGGCGAAAAGGCTGAAGTTGATAGATTATATGATGCTGTGAATG
TCCTCCTTTATCTGCAAAGTCCTGAAAGTGGGGGTTTCGCAATTTGGGAGCCACCAGTTCCAAAACCATA
CTTAGAGATGCTGAACCCATCGGAACTTTTTGCAGACATAGTGGTTGAGAAAGAGCATGTTGAATGTACT
GGATCAATAATCCAAGCATTGAACTTATTCAAAAATCTGCACCCACGGCACCGTGAGAAAGAAATAGAAG
TTGCTATCGAGAAAGGCATACGTTTTTTGGAAACCAAACAACAAAAAGATGGTTCATGGTACGGTTATTG
GGGTATTTGTTTTCTCTATGGCACATTTTTTGTTCTGCAAGGTTTGGTATCATGCGGGAAAACATATGAA
AATAGTGAAACCATTCGAAAAGCTGTCAAATTTTTGCTCTCAACACAAAATGCAGAAGGTGGTTGGGGAG
AGAGTTTTGAGTCATGTCCACAAGAGAAATTCATACCTTTGGAGGGAAATAGAACAAATTTGGTGCAGAC
TTCATGGGCAATGCTTGGACTTCTCTATGGTGGACAGGTTGAAAGAGATCCAACACCGTTACACCAGGCA
GCAAAACTGCTCATTAATGGACAATTGGATAATGGAGATTTTCCACAGAAGGAAATAACTGGAGTTTACA
TGAAAAACTGCATGTTGCATTATCCAGAATATAGGAACACTTTTCCGTTATGGGCGTTGGGAGAATATCG
CAACCGTGTTTGGTTGCCAAAACAACAAGTCGGTTCGAGAGACCTAAGGCTAGGTGGAGGCTCAGTGATG
ATAAGTCTGCGATGGTGGATGCATGTGTCATGGTCATAGCTGTTTCCTGTGTGAAATTGTTATCCGCTCA
GAGGGCACAATCCTATTCCGCGCTATCCGACAATCTCCAAGACATTAGGTGGAGTTCAGTTCGGCGTATG
GCATATGTCGCTGGAAAGAACATGTGAGCAAAAGGCCAGCAAAAGGCCAGGAACCGTAAAAAGGCCGCGT
TGCTGGCGTTTTTCCATAGGCTCCGCCCCCCTGACGAGCATCACAAAAATCGACGCTCAAGTCAGAGGTG
GCGAAACCCGACAGGACTATAAAGATACCAGGCGTTTCCCCCTGGAAGCTCCCTCGTGCGCTCTCCTGTT
CCGACCCTGCCGCTTACCGGATACCTGTCCGCCTTTCTCCCTTCGGGAAGCGTGGCGCTTTCTCATAGCT
CACGCTGTAGGTATCTCAGTTCGGTGTAGGTCGTTCGCTCCAAGCTGGGCTGTGTGCACGAACCCCCCGT
TCAGCCCGACCGCTGCGCCTTATCCGGTAACTATCGTCTTGAGTCCAACCCGGTAAGACACGACTTATCG
CCACTGGCAGCAGCCACTGGTAACAGGATTAGCAGAGCGAGGTATGTAGGCGGTGCTACAGAGTTCTTGA
AGTGGTGGCCTAACTACGGCTACACTAGAAGAACAGTATTTGGTATCTGCGCTCTGCTGAAGCCAGTTAC
CTTCGGAAAAAGAGTTGGTAGCTCTTGATCCGGCAAACAAACCACCGCTGGTAGCGGTGGTTTTTTTGTT
TGCAAGCAGCAGATTACGCGCAGAAAAAAAGGATCTCAAGAAGATCCTTTGATCTTTTCTACGGGGTCTG
ACGCTCTATTCAACAAAGCCGCCGTCCCGTCAAGTCAGCGTAAATGGGTAGGGGGCTTCAAATCGTCCCC
CCATACGATATAAGTTGTTACTAGTGCTTGGATTCTCACCAATAAAAAACGCCCGGCGGCAACCGAGCGT
TCTGAACAAATCCAGATGGAGTTCTGAGGTCATTACTGGATCTATCAACAGGAGTCCAAGCGAGCTCGAT
ATCAAATTACGCCCCGCCCTGCCACTCATCGCAGTACTGTTGTAATTCATTAAGCATTCTGCCGACATGG
AAGCCATCACAAACGGCATGATGAACCTGAATCGCCAGCGGCATCAGCACCTTGTCGCCTTGCGTATAAT
ATTTGCCCATGGTGAAAACGGGGGCGAAGAAGTTGTCCATATTGGCCACGTTTAAATCAAAACTGGTGAA
ACTCACCCAGGGATTGGCTGAGACGAAAAACATATTCTCAATAAACCCTTTAGGGAAATAGGCCAGGTTT
TCACCGTAACACGCCACATCTTGCGAATATATGTGTAGAAACTGCCGGAAATCGTCGTGGTATTCACTCC
AGAGCGATGAAAACGTTTCAGTTTGCTCATGGAAAACGGTGTAACAAGGGTGAACACTATCCCATATCAC
CAGCTCACCGTCTTTCATTGCCATACGAAATTCCGGATGAGCATTCATCAGGCGGGCAAGAATGTGAATA
AAGGCCGGATAAAACTTGTGCTTATTTTTCTTTACGGTCTTTAAAAAGGCCGTAATATCCAGCTGAACGG
TCTGGTTATAGGTACATTGAGCAACTGACTGAAATGCCTCAAAATGTTCTTTACGATGCCATTGGGATAT
ATCAACGGTGGTATATCCAGTGATTTTTTTCTCCATTTTAGCTTCCTTAGCTCCTGAAAATCTCGATAAC
TCAAAAAATACGCCCGGTAGTGATCTTATTTCATTATGGTGAAAGTTGGAACCTCTTACGTGCCGATCAA
CGTCTCATTGATACCTGAAACAAAACCCATCGTACGGCCAAGGAAGTCTCCAATAACTGTGATCCACCAC
AAGCGCCAGGGTTTTCCCAGTCACGACGTTGTAAAACGACGGCCAGTCATGCATAATCCGCACGCATCTG
GAATAAGGAAGTGCCATTCCGCCTGACCT
Features (pLannotate 1.2.2; 6 found; start..end, strand, type, name):
     11..2338    +  CDS            DDS: DADIS_PANGI - Also known as DS
   2601..3189    -  rep_origin     ori: high-copy-number ColE1/pMB1/pBR322/pUC origin of replication
   3322..3416    -  terminator     lambda t0 terminator: transcription terminator from phage lambda
   3440..4096    -  CDS            cat: CAT_ECOLX - Experimental evidence at protein level: Swiss-Prot protein existence level 1. This enzyme is an effector of chloramphenicol resistance in bacteria. From Escherichia coli. This protein is used as a marker in many commonly used cloning vectors, such as pACYC184.
   4097..4199    -  promoter       cat promoter: promoter of the E. coli cat gene encoding chloramphenicol acetyltransferase
   4274..4317    -  CDS            lacZα (fragment): LacZα fragment of β-galactosidase; lacZ fragment
