[The description below was written by a language model from this plasmid's Addgene catalogue record and pLannotate feature annotations shown in this document.]
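Description:
pEPDG1CB0027 is a Level 0 (L0) standard part plasmid for modular plant construct assembly. It carries the coding sequence of CaTXSS, the taraxasterol synthase of Calendula arvensis, in the pTwist Chlor High Copy backbone. The sequenced plasmid is 4,369 nt. It is propagated in E. coli through a high-copy ColE1/pUC-type origin and selected with chloramphenicol, with resistance provided by a cat gene driven by its own promoter and followed by a lambda t0 terminator. A short lacZα fragment is also annotated as a backbone remnant.

The payload is a single open reading frame of roughly 2.3 kb. The automated annotation labels it by homology to dammarenediol II synthase of Panax ginseng, a related enzyme, which fits the catalogue's description of the insert as a triterpene synthase rather than pointing to a different gene. The part is supplied without a stop codon, so it can be joined in frame to a downstream C-terminal tag or fusion partner. Internal BsaI sites were removed by mutations intended to be silent, a domestication step that permits BsaI-based Type IIS (Golden Gate-style) assembly. The depositor notes, however, that the domestication introduced a V84D amino-acid substitution, which users should take into account.

Although catalogued as a plant expression vector, no plant promoter, terminator or plant selection marker is annotated. Expression therefore requires combining this part with regulatory parts in a higher-level assembly. The flanking cloning sites are not stated in the record. The associated work concerns the biosynthesis of anti-inflammatory triterpenoids in Calendula.
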