Addgene plasmid #227511: pEPDG1CB0027
Purpose: L0 part - CDS (without STOP codon)
Depositing lab: Nicola Patron. Depositing organization: Earlham Institute. Publication: Biosynthesis and bioactivity of anti-inflammatory triterpenoids in Calendula officinalis. Golubova D, Salmon M, Su H, Tansley C, Kaithakottil GG, Linsmith G, Schudoma C, Swarbreck D, O'Connell MA, Patron NJ. Nat Commun. 2025 Jul 28;16(1):6941. doi: 10.1038/s41467-025-62269-w. PubMed 40721615.
Backbone
  Vector backbone: pTwist Chlor High Copy
  Vector type: Plant Expression
Growth in bacteria
  Bacterial resistance: Chloramphenicol, 25 μg/mL
  Growth temperature: 37°C
  Growth strain: DH5alpha
  Copy number: High Copy
Gene/Insert
  Gene/Insert name: CaTXSS (Calendula arvensis taraxasterol synthase)
  Species: Calendula arvensis
  Mutation: BsaI sites removed by silent mutation
  Cloning method: Restriction Enzyme; 5′ cloning site unknown (unknown if destroyed)
Terms and licenses: Academic/Nonprofit Terms; Industry Terms: Not Available to Industry
Depositor comments: Please note: This plasmid contains the domestication mutation V84D in CaTXSS.
How to cite: pEPDG1CB0027 was a gift from Nicola Patron (Addgene plasmid # 227511 ; http://n2t.net/addgene:227511 ; RRID:Addgene_227511)
